>Addgene plasmid #221064 | E67R SUMO1 | addgene full sequence | sequence record 459202 | Addgene NGS Result
AGGGCCTCGTGATACGCCTATTTTTATAGGTTAATGTCATGATAATAATGGTTTCTTAGACGTCAGGTGG
CACTTTTCGGGGAAATGTGCGCGGAACCCCTATTTGTTTATTTTTCTAAATACATTCAAATATGTATCCG
CTCATGAGACAATAACCCTGATAAATGCTTCAATAATATTGAAAAAGGAAGAGTATGAGTATTCAACATT
TCCGTGTCGCCCTTATTCCCTTTTTTGCGGCATTTTGCCTTCCTGTTTTTGCTCACCCAGAAACGCTGGT
GAAAGTAAAAGATGCTGAAGATCAGTTGGGTGCACGAGTGGGTTACATCGAACTGGATCTCAACAGCGGT
AAGATCCTTGAGAGTTTTCGCCCCGAAGAACGTTTTCCAATGATGAGCACTTTTAAAGTTCTGCTATGTG
GCGCGGTATTATCCCGTGTTGACGCCGGGCAAGAGCAACTCGGTCGCCGCATACACTATTCTCAGAATGA
CTTGGTTGAGTACTCACCAGTCACAGAAAAGCATCTTACGGATGGCATGACAGTAAGAGAATTATGCAGT
GCTGCCATAACCATGAGTGATAACACTGCGGCCAACTTACTTCTGACAACGATCGGAGGACCGAAGGAGC
TAACCGCTTTTTTGCACAACATGGGGGATCATGTAACTCGCCTTGATCGTTGGGAACCGGAGCTGAATGA
AGCCATACCAAACGACGAGCGTGACACCACGATGCCTGCAGCAATGGCAACAACGTTGCGCAAACTATTA
ACTGGCGAACTACTTACTCTAGCTTCCCGGCAACAATTAATAGACTGGATGGAGGCGGATAAAGTTGCAG
GACCACTTCTGCGCTCGGCCCTTCCGGCTGGCTGGTTTATTGCTGATAAATCTGGAGCCGGTGAGCGTGG
GTCTCGCGGTATCATTGCAGCACTGGGGCCAGATGGTAAGCCCTCCCGTATCGTAGTTATCTACACGACG
GGGAGTCAGGCAACTATGGATGAACGAAATAGACAGATCGCTGAGATAGGTGCCTCACTGATTAAGCATT
GGTAACTGTCAGACCAAGTTTACTCATATATACTTTAGATTGATTTAAAACTTCATTTTTAATTTAAAAG
GATCTAGGTGAAGATCCTTTTTGATAATCTCATGACCAAAATCCCTTAACGTGAGTTTTCGTTCCACTGA
GCGTCAGACCCCGTAGAAAAGATCAAAGGATCTTCTTGAGATCCTTTTTTTCTGCGCGTAATCTGCTGCT
TGCAAACAAAAAAACCACCGCTACCAGCGGTGGTTTGTTTGCCGGATCAAGAGCTACCAACTCTTTTTCC
GAAGGTAACTGGCTTCAGCAGAGCGCAGATACCAAATACTGTCCTTCTAGTGTAGCCGTAGTTAGGCCAC
CACTTCAAGAACTCTGTAGCACCGCCTACATACCTCGCTCTGCTAATCCTGTTACCAGTGGCTGCTGCCA
GTGGCGATAAGTCGTGTCTTACCGGGTTGGACTCAAGACGATAGTTACCGGATAAGGCGCAGCGGTCGGG
CTGAACGGGGGGTTCGTGCACACAGCCCAGCTTGGAGCGAACGACCTACACCGAACTGAGATACCTACAG
CGTGAGCTATGAGAAAGCGCCACGCTTCCCGAAGGGAGAAAGGCGGACAGGTATCCGGTAAGCGGCAGGG
TCGGAACAGGAGAGCGCACGAGGGAGCTTCCAGGGGGAAACGCCTGGTATCTTTATAGTCCTGTCGGGTT
TCGCCACCTCTGACTTGAGCGTCGATTTTTGTGATGCTCGTCAGGGGGGCGGAGCCTATGGAAAAACGCC
AGCAACGCGGCCTTTTTACGGTTCCTGGCCTTTTGCTGGCCTTTTGCTCACATGTTCTTTCCTGCGTTAT
CCCCTGATTCTGTGGATAACCGTATTACCGCCTTTGAGTGAGCTGATACCGCTCGCCGCAGCCGAACGAC
CGAGCGCAGCGAGTCAGTGAGCGAGGAAGCGGAAGAGCGCCTGATGCGGTATTTTCTCCTTACGCATCTG
TGCGGTATTTCACACCGCAATGGTGCACTCTCAGTACAATCTGCTCTGATGCCGCATAGTTAAGCCAGTA
TACACTCCGCTATCGCTACGTGACTGGGTCATGGCTGCGCCCCGACACCCGCCAACACCCGCTGACGCGC
CCTGACGGGCTTGTCTGCTCCCGGCATCCGCTTACAGACAAGCTGTGACCGTCTCCGGGAGCTGCATGTG
TCAGAGGTTTTCACCGTCATCACCGAAACGCGCGAGGCAGCTGCGGTAAAGCTCATCAGCGTGGTCGTGA
AGCGATTCACAGATGTCTGCCTGTTCATCCGCGTCCAGCTCGTTGAGTTTCTCCAGAAGCGTTAATGTCT
GGCTTCTGATAAAGCGGGCCATGTTAAGGGCGGTTTTTTCCTGTTTGGTCACTGATGCCTCCGTGTAAGG
GGGATTTCTGTTCATGGGGGTAATGATACCGATGAAACGAGAGAGGATGCTCACGATACGGGTTACTGAT
GATGAACATGCCCGGTTACTGGAACGTTGTGAGGGTAAACAACTGGCGGTATGGATGCGGCGGGACCAGA
GAAAAATCACTCAGGGTCAATGCCAGCGCTTCGTTAATACAGATGTAGGTGTTCCACAGGGTAGCCAGCA
GCATCCTGCGATGCAGATCCGGAACATAATGGTGCAGGGCGCTGACTTCCGCGTTTCCAGACTTTACGAA
ACACGGAAACCGAAGACCATTCATGTTGTTGCTCAGGTCGCAGACGTTTTGCAGCAGCAGTCGCTTCACG
TTCGCTCGCGTATCGGTGATTCATTCTGCTAACCAGTAAGGCAACCCCGCCAGCCTAGCCGGGTCCTCAA
CGACAGGAGCACGATCATGCGCACCCGTGGCCAGGACCCAACGCTGCCCGAGATGCGCCGCGTGCGGCTG
CTGGAGATGGCGGACGCGATGGATATGTTCTGCCAAGGGTTGGTTTGCGCATTCACAGTTCTCCGCAAGA
ATTGATTGGCTCCAATTCTTGGAGTGGTGAATCCGTTAGCGAGGTGCCGCCGGCTTCCATTCAGGTCGAG
GTGGCCCGGCTCCATGCACCGCGACGCAACGCGGGGAGGCAGACAAGGTATAGGGCGGCGCCTACAATCC
ATGCCAACCCGTTCCATGTGCTCGCCGAGGCGGCATAAATCGCCGTGACGATCAGCGGTCCAATGATCGA
AGTTAGGCTGGTAAGAGCCGCGAGCGATCCTTGAAGCTGTCCCTGATGGTCGTCATCTACCTGCCTGGAC
AGCATGGCCTGCAACGCGGGCATCCCGATGCCGCCGGAAGCGAGAAGAATCATAATGGGGAAGGCCATCC
AGCCTCGCGTCGCGAACGCCAGCAAGACGTAGCCCAGCGCGTCGGCCGCCATGCCGGCGATAATGGCCTG
CTTCTCGCCGAAACGTTTGGTGGCGGGACCAGTGACGAAGGCTTGAGCGAGGGCGTGCAAGATTCCGAAT
ACCGCAAGCGACAGGCCGATCATCGTCGCGCTCCAGCGAAAGCGGTCCTCGCCGAAAATGACCCAGAGCG
CTGCCGGCACCTGTCCTACGAGTTGCATGATAAAGAAGACAGTCATAAGTGCGGCGACGATAGTCATGCC
CCGCGCCCACCGGAAGGAGCTGACTGGGTTGAAGGCTCTCAAGGGCATCGGTCGAGATCCCGGTGCCTAA
TGAGTGAGCTAACTTACATTAATTGCGTTGCGCTCACTGCCCGCTTTCCAGTCGGGAAACCTGTCGTGCC
AGCTGCATTAATGAATCGGCCAACGCGCGGGGAGAGGCGGTTTGCGTATTGGGCGCCAGGGTGGTTTTTC
TTTTCACCAGTGAGACGGGCAACAGCTGATTGCCCTTCACCGCCTGGCCCTGAGAGAGTTGCAGCAAGCG
GTCCACGCTGGTTTGCCCCAGCAGGCGAAAATCCTGTTTGATGGTGGTTAACGGCGGGATATAACATGAG
CTGTCTTCGGTATCGTCGTATCCCACTACCGAGATATCCGCACCAACGCGCAGCCCGGACTCGGTAATGG
CGCGCATTGCGCCCAGCGCCATCTGATCGTTGGCAACCAGCATCGCAGTGGGAACGATGCCCTCATTCAG
CATTTGCATGGTTTGTTGAAAACCGGACATGGCACTCCAGTCGCCTTCCCGTTCCGCTATCGGCTGAATT
TGATTGCGAGTGAGATATTTATGCCAGCCAGCCAGACGCAGACGCGCCGAGACAGAACTTAATGGGCCCG
CTAACAGCGCGATTTGCTGGTGACCCAATGCGACCAGATGCTCCACGCCCAGTCGCGTACCGTCTTCATG
GGAGAAAATAATACTGTTGATGGGTGTCTGGTCAGAGACATCAAGAAATAACGCCGGAACATTAGTGCAG
GCAGCTTCCACAGCAATGGCATCCTGGTCATCCAGCGGATAGTTAATGATCAGCCCACTGACGCGTTGCG
CGAGAAGATTGTGCACCGCCGCTTTACAGGCTTCGACGCCGCTTCGTTCTACCATCGACACCACCACGCT
GGCACCCAGTTGATCGGCGCGAGATTTAATCGCCGCGACAATTTGCGACGGCGCGTGCAGGGCCAGACTG
GAGGTGGCAACGCCAATCAGCAACGACTGTTTGCCCGCCAGTTGTTGTGCCACGCGGTTGGGAATGTAAT
TCAGCTCCGCCATCGCCGCTTCCACTTTTTCCCGCGTTTTCGCAGAAACGTGGCTGGCCTGGTTCACCAC
GCGGGAAACGGTCTGATAAGAGACACCGGCATACTCTGCGACATCGTATAACGTTACTGGTTTCACATTC
ACCACCCTGAATTGACTCTCTTCCGGGCGCTATCATGCCATACCGCGAAAGGTTTTGCGCCATTCGATGG
TGTCCGGGATCTCGACGCTCTCCCTTATGCGACTCCTGCATTAGGAAGCAGCCCAGTAGTAGGTTGAGGC
CGTTGAGCACCGCCGCCGCAAGGAATGGTGCATGCAAGGAGATGGCGCCCAACAGTCCCCCGGCCACGGG
GCCTGCCACCATACCCACGCCGAAACAAGCGCTCATGAGCCCGAAGTGGCGAGCCCGATCTTCCCCATCG
GTGATGTCGGCGATATAGGCGCCAGCAACCGCACCTGTGGCGCCGGTGATGCCGGCCACGATGCGTCCGG
CGTAGAGGATCGAGATCTCGATCCCGCGAAATTAATACGACTCACTATAGGGGAATTGTGAGCGGATAAC
AATTCCCCTCTAGAAATAATTTTGTTTAACTTTAAGAAGGAGATATACATATCATGCACCACCATCACCA
CCATCATCACGAAAACCTGTATTTTCAGGGCATGCATGAATTCGGCGGCTCATGGGGTGGTTCTATGAGT
GATCAGGAAGCCAAACCCTCAACGGAGGATCTTGGTGATAAAAAAGAAGGGGAGTATATTAAACTGAAAG
TGATTGGACAGGACAGTAGCGAGATTCATTTCAAAGTTAAGATGACTACGCATCTGAAAAAGCTGAAGGA
ATCGTATTGCCAGCGCCAGGGTGTTCCGATGAACAGCTTACGCTTCCTGTTCCGTGGCCAGCGCATCGCG
GACAACCATACTCCTAAAGAGCTGGGTATGGAAGAGGAGGACGTGATTGAAGTATACCAGGAACAGACCG
GCGGATAACAAAGCCCGAA
Features (pLannotate 1.2.2; 17 found; start..end, strand, type, name):
     90..194     +  promoter       AmpR promoter: bla
    195..1055    +  CDS            AmpR: β-lactamase; bla; confers resistance to ampicillin, carbenicillin, and related antibiotics
   1226..1814    +  rep_origin     ori: high-copy-number ColE1/pMB1/pBR322/pUC origin of replication
   2000..2139    -  misc_feature   bom: basis of mobility region from pBR322
   2241..2432    -  CDS            rop: Rop protein, which maintains plasmids at low copy number; rop
   2449..2829    +  CDS            YPB1_ECOLX: Protein predicted: Swiss-Prot protein existence level 4. From Escherichia coli.
   3071..3695    -  CDS            TcR (fragment): tetracycline efflux protein; tet; confers resistance to tetracycline
   3710..3731    -  protein_bind   CAP binding site: CAP binding activates transcription in the presence of cAMP. E. coli catabolite activator protein
   3744..4826    -  CDS            lacI: lac repressor; lacI; The lac repressor binds to the lac operator to inhibit transcription in E. coli. This inhibition can be relieved by adding lactose or isopropyl-β-D-thiogalactopyranoside (IPTG).
   4827..4904    -  promoter       lacI promoter: lacI
   4912..5191    -  CDS            TcR (fragment): tetracycline efflux protein; tet; confers resistance to tetracycline
   5213..5231    +  promoter       T7 promoter: promoter for bacteriophage T7 RNA polymerase
   5232..5256    +  protein_bind   lac operator: The lac repressor binds to the lac operator to inhibit transcription in E. coli. This inhibition can be relieved by adding lactose or isopropyl-β-D-thiogalactopyranoside (IPTG). lac repressor encoded by lacI
   5271..5293    +  RBS            RBS: efficient ribosome binding site from bacteriophage T7 gene 10 (Olins and Rangwala, 1989)
   5331..5351    +  CDS            TEV site: tobacco etch virus (TEV) protease recognition and cleavage site
   5385..5675    +  CDS            SUMO1: SUMO1_HUMAN - Also known as SMT3C, SMT3H3, UBL1. Experimental evidence at protein level: Swiss-Prot protein existence level 1. Ubiquitin-like protein that can be covalently attached to proteins as a monomer or a lysine-linked polymer. Covalent attachment via an isopeptide bond to its substrates requires prior activation by the E1 complex SAE1-SAE2 and linkage to the E2 enzyme UBE2I, and can be promoted by E3 ligases such as PIAS1-4, RANBP2 or CBX4. This post- translational modification on lysine residues of proteins plays a crucial role in a number of cellular processes such as nuclear transpo
   5676..3       +  CDS            SET1 (fragment) (across the origin): solubility-enhancement tag derived from T7 phage gene 10B
