[The description below was written by a language model from this plasmid's Addgene catalogue record and pLannotate feature annotations shown in this document.]
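Description:
E67R SUMO1 is a pET-family bacterial expression plasmid (about 5.7 kb in the sequenced record) for producing a point mutant of human SUMO1 in E. coli. It is selected with ampicillin through the bla β-lactamase gene and replicates from a ColE1/pMB1-type origin. The backbone keeps the pBR322-derived bom region and the rop gene, which holds copy number down and fits the catalogue's low-copy designation. Remnants of the pBR322 tetracycline resistance gene flank the lacI cassette as non-functional fragments.

The expression cassette follows the usual pET layout: a T7 promoter immediately followed by a lac operator, then the strong ribosome binding site from T7 gene 10. The plasmid-borne lacI gene supplies lac repressor, so transcription is held off until IPTG is added, and expression requires a host that provides T7 RNA polymerase. The open reading frame carries an N-terminal His tag according to the catalogue (it is not separately annotated in the feature table), followed by a TEV protease recognition site that should allow the tag to be removed after affinity purification, and then the SUMO1 coding sequence with the E67R substitution, which replaces an acidic glutamate with a basic arginine. A short match to a T7 gene 10B-derived solubility tag is annotated just after SUMO1, spanning the numbering origin; it is only a fragment, and its significance is unclear from the record. No T7 terminator is annotated.

The stated purpose is expression of E67R SUMO1 protein, and the associated publication concerns how surface charge modulates phase separation of multidomain proteins, so the charge-reversal mutant was presumably made as purified recombinant material for that kind of study.
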