Addgene plasmid #221064: E67R SUMO1
Purpose: Expression of E67R SUMO1 protein under T7 promoter
Depositing lab: Michael Rosen. Depositing organization: University of Texas Southwestern Medical Center. Publication: Surface Charge Can Modulate Phase Separation of Multidomain Proteins. Kim J, Qin S, Zhou HX, Rosen MK. J Am Chem Soc. 2024 Feb 7;146(5):3383-3395. doi: 10.1021/jacs.3c12789. Epub 2024 Jan 23. PubMed 38262618.
Backbone
  Vector backbone: pET
  Backbone size w/o insert (bp): 5500
  Vector type: Bacterial Expression
Growth in bacteria
  Bacterial resistance: Ampicillin, 100 μg/mL
  Growth temperature: 37°C
  Growth strain: DH5alpha
  Copy number: Low Copy
Gene/Insert
  Gene/Insert name: E67R site mutation on SUMO 1
  Species: H. sapiens (human)
  Insert size (bp): 327
  Mutation: E67R
  Entrez Gene: SUMO1 (a.k.a. DAP1, GMP1, OFC10, PIC1, SENP2, SMT3, SMT3C, SMT3H3, UBL1)
  Promoter: T7
  Tag / fusion protein: His (N terminal on insert)
  Cloning method: Gibson Cloning
  Sequencing primers: 5′ TAATACGACTCACTATAGGG
Resource information
  A portion of this plasmid was derived from a plasmid made by: Jonggul
Terms and licenses: Academic/Nonprofit Terms; Industry Terms: Not Available to Industry
How to cite: E67R SUMO1 was a gift from Michael Rosen (Addgene plasmid # 221064 ; http://n2t.net/addgene:221064 ; RRID:Addgene_221064)
