>Addgene plasmid #221064 | E67R SUMO1 | depositor partial sequence | sequence record 433084 | Insert
ATGCATGAATTCGGCGGCTCATGGGGTGGTTCTATGAGTGATCAGGAAGCCAAACCCTCAACGGAGGATC
TTGGTGATAAAAAAGAAGGGGAGTATATTAAACTGAAAGTGATTGGACAGGACAGTAGCGAGATTCATTT
CAAAGTTAAGATGACTACGCATCTGAAAAAGCTGAAGGAATCGTATTGCCAGCGCCAGGGTGTTCCGATG
AACAGCTTACGCTTCCTGTTCCGTGGCCAGCGCATCGCGGACAACCATACTCCTAAAGAGCTGGGTATGG
AAGAGGAGGACGTGATTGAAGTATACCAGGAACAGACCGGCGGATAA
